Addgene plasmid #122322: px335-sgRNA-EF(Cas9n)-Dnmt3l-R
Purpose: Expresses sgRNA targeting mouse Dnmt3l and Cas9 nickase in mammalian cells
Depositing lab: Hiroshi Ochiai. Depositing organization: Hiroshima University. Publication: Genome-wide kinetic properties of transcriptional bursting in mouse embryonic stem cells. Ochiai H, Hayashi T, Umeda M, Yoshimura M, Harada A, Shimizu Y, Nakano K, Saitoh N, Liu Z, Yamamoto T, Okamura T, Ohkawa Y, Kimura H, Nikaido I. Sci Adv. 2020 Jun 17;6(25):eaaz6699. doi: 10.1126/sciadv.aaz6699. eCollection 2020 Jun. PubMed 32596448.
Backbone
  Vector backbone: px335
  Backbone size w/o insert (bp): 8427
  Total vector size (bp): 8447
  Modifications to backbone: We applied an optimized sgRNA design (sgRNA(F+E)) (Chen et al., Cell, 2013)
  Vector type: Mammalian Expression
Growth in bacteria
  Bacterial resistance: Ampicillin, 100 μg/mL
  Growth temperature: 37°C
  Growth strain: DH5alpha
  Copy number: High Copy
Gene/Insert
  Gene/Insert name: sgRNA for mouse Dnmt3l
  gRNA/shRNA sequence: ATGGTGATTCATTTCTAAAG
  Species: Synthetic
  Cloning method: Restriction Enzyme; 5′ cloning site BbsI (destroyed during cloning); 3′ cloning site BbsI (destroyed during cloning)
  Sequencing primers: 5′ LKO1_5_primer
Terms and licenses: Academic/Nonprofit Terms; Industry Terms: Not Available to Industry
How to cite: px335-sgRNA-EF(Cas9n)-Dnmt3l-R was a gift from Hiroshi Ochiai (Addgene plasmid # 122322 ; http://n2t.net/addgene:122322 ; RRID:Addgene_122322)
