[The description below was written by a language model from this plasmid's Addgene catalogue record and pLannotate feature annotations shown in this document.]
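Description:
px335-sgRNA-EF(Cas9n)-Dnmt3l-R is a mammalian expression plasmid of about 8.4 kb, built on the px335 backbone, that delivers both components of a CRISPR nickase system from a single vector. It is maintained in E. coli as a high-copy plasmid through a ColE1/pUC-type origin and selected with ampicillin via the β-lactamase gene. An f1 phage origin is also present, along with short annotated fragments of bom and rop and a single AAV2 inverted terminal repeat downstream of the expression cassette. With only one ITR annotated, the record gives no indication that the plasmid is meant for AAV packaging.

The first cassette uses the human U6 RNA polymerase III promoter to transcribe a single guide RNA. Its 20-nt spacer, directed against mouse Dnmt3l, was inserted between BbsI sites that were destroyed during cloning. According to the record, the scaffold was changed to the optimized sgRNA(F+E) design. This probably explains why the annotation software detects the Streptococcus pyogenes tracrRNA and scaffold only as fragments.

The second cassette drives S. pyogenes Cas9 from a CMV enhancer, chicken β-actin promoter and hybrid intron, and ends in a bovine growth hormone polyadenylation signal. The coding region is annotated as overlapping N- and C-terminal Cas9 portions that together span one continuous gene, preceded by a short segment matched as a partial epitope tag. The catalogue entry identifies the enzyme as the Cas9 nickase, which cuts only one DNA strand.

Nickases are typically used with two offset guides to produce a targeted double-strand break with fewer off-target effects. The "-R" suffix may mark this plasmid as one member of such a pair, though the record does not say so. The stated purpose is co-expression of the Dnmt3l guide and the nickase in mammalian cells, and the associated study concerns mouse embryonic stem cells.
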