Features (pLannotate 1.2.2; 18 found; start..end, strand, type, name):
      1..241     +  promoter       U6 promoter: RNA polymerase III promoter for human U6 snRNA
    289..356     +  misc_RNA       tracrRNA (fragment): trans-activating CRISPR RNA for the Streptococcus pyogenes CRISPR/Cas9 system
    363..406     +  misc_RNA       gRNA scaffold (fragment): guide RNA scaffold for the Streptococcus pyogenes CRISPR/Cas9 system
    453..738     +  enhancer       CMV enhancer: human cytomegalovirus immediate early enhancer; contains an 18-bp deletion relative to the standard CMV enhancer
    740..1017    +  promoter       chicken β-actin promoter: No description available
   1018..1245    +  intron         hybrid intron: hybrid between chicken β-actin (CBA) and minute virus of mice (MMV) introns (Gray et al., 2011)
   1266..1293    +  CDS            3xHA (fragment): three tandem HA epitope tags
   1326..3041    +  CDS            Cas9(N): N-terminal portion of Streptococcus pyogenes Cas9 (Zetsche et al., 2015)
   2928..5426    +  CDS            Cas9(C): C-terminal portion of Streptococcus pyogenes Cas9 (Zetsche et al., 2015)
   5493..5604    +  polyA_signal   bGH poly(A) signal: bovine growth hormone polyadenylation signal
   5709..5849    +  repeat_region  AAV2 ITR: inverted terminal repeat of adeno-associated virus serotype 2 inverted
   5854..5905    -  misc_feature   bom (fragment): basis of mobility region from pBR322
   5924..6379    +  rep_origin     f1 ori (sequence partly withheld): f1 bacteriophage origin of replication; arrow indicates direction of (+) strand synthesis
   6380..6429    -  misc_feature   bom (fragment): basis of mobility region from pBR322
   6531..6566    -  CDS            rop (fragment): Rop protein, which maintains plasmids at low copy number; rop
   6661..6765    +  promoter       AmpR promoter: bla
   6766..7626    +  CDS            AmpR: β-lactamase; bla; confers resistance to ampicillin, carbenicillin, and related antibiotics
   7797..8385    +  rep_origin     ori: high-copy-number ColE1/pMB1/pBR322/pUC origin of replication
>Addgene plasmid #122322 | px335-sgRNA-EF(Cas9n)-Dnmt3l-R | addgene full sequence | sequence record 254218 | Addgene NGS Result
GAGGGCCTATTTCCCATGATTCCTTCATATTTGCATATACGATACAAGGCTGTTAGAGAGATAATTGGAA
TTAATTTGACTGTAAACACAAAGATATTAGTACAAAATACGTGACGTAGAAAGTAATAATTTCTTGGGTA
GTTTGCAGTTTTAAAATTATGTTTTAAAATGGACTATCATATGCTTACCGTAACTTGAAAGTATTTCGAT
TTCTTGGCTTTATATATCTTGTGGAAAGGACGAAACACCGATGGTGATTCATTTCTAAAGGTTTAAGAGC
TATGCTGGAAACAGCATAGCAAGTTTAAATAAGGCTAGTCCGTTATCAACTTGAAAAAGTGGCACCGAGT
CGGTGCTTTTTTGTTTTAGAGCTAGAAATAGCAAGTTAAAATAAGGCTAGTCCGTTTTTAGCGCGTGCGC
CAATTCTGCAGACAAATGGCTCTAGAGGTACCCGTTACATAACTTACGGTAAATGGCCCGCCTGGCTGAC
CGCCCAACGACCCCCGCCCATTGACGTCAATAGTAACGCCAATAGGGACTTTCCATTGACGTCAATGGGT
GGAGTATTTACGGTAAACTGCCCACTTGGCAGTACATCAAGTGTATCATATGCCAAGTACGCCCCCTATT
GACGTCAATGACGGTAAATGGCCCGCCTGGCATTGTGCCCAGTACATGACCTTATGGGACTTTCCTACTT
GGCAGTACATCTACGTATTAGTCATCGCTATTACCATGGTCGAGGTGAGCCCCACGTTCTGCTTCACTCT
CCCCATCTCCCCCCCCTCCCCACCCCCAATTTTGTATTTATTTATTTTTTAATTATTTTGTGCAGCGATG
GGGGCGGGGGGGGGGGGGGGGCGCGCGCCAGGSGGGGSGGGGSGGGGSGRGGGGSGGGGSGGGGSGAGGC
GGAGAGGTGCGGCGGCAGCCAATCAGAGCGGCGCGCTCCGAAAGTTTCCTTTTATGGCGAGGCGGCGGCG
GCGGCGGCCCTATAAAAAGCGAAGCGCGCGGCGGGCGGGAGTCGCTGCGCGCTGCCTTCGCCCCGTGCCC
CGCTCCGCCGCCGCCTCGCGCCGCCCGCCCCGGCTCTGACTGACCGCGTTACTCCCACAGGTGAGCGGGC
GGGACGGCCCTTCTCCTCCGGGCTGTAATTAGCTGAGCAAGAGGTAAGGGTTTAAGGGATGGTTGGTTGG
TGGGGTATTAATGTTTAATTACCTGGAGCACCTGCCTGAAATCACTTTTTTTCAGGTTGGACCGGTGCCA
CCATGTACCCATACGATGTTCCAGATTACGCTTCGCCGAAGAAAAAGCGCAAGGTCGAAGCGTCCGACAA
GAAGTACAGCATCGGCCTGGCCATCGGCACCAACTCTGTGGGCTGGGCCGTGATCACCGACGAGTACAAG
GTGCCCAGCAAGAAATTCAAGGTGCTGGGCAACACCGACCGGCACAGCATCAAGAAGAACCTGATCGGAG
CCCTGCTGTTCGACAGCGGCGAAACAGCCGAGGCCACCCGGCTGAAGAGAACCGCCAGAAGAAGATACAC
CAGACGGAAGAACCGGATCTGCTATCTGCAAGAGATCTTCAGCAACGAGATGGCCAAGGTGGACGACAGC
TTCTTCCACAGACTGGAAGAGTCCTTCCTGGTGGAAGAGGATAAGAAGCACGAGCGGCACCCCATCTTCG
GCAACATCGTGGACGAGGTGGCCTACCACGAGAAGTACCCCACCATCTACCACCTGAGAAAGAAACTGGT
GGACAGCACCGACAAGGCCGACCTGCGGCTGATCTATCTGGCCCTGGCCCACATGATCAAGTTCCGGGGC
CACTTCCTGATCGAGGGCGACCTGAACCCCGACAACAGCGACGTGGACAAGCTGTTCATCCAGCTGGTGC
AGACCTACAACCAGCTGTTCGAGGAAAACCCCATCAACGCCAGCGGCGTGGACGCCAAGGCCATCCTGTC
TGCCAGACTGAGCAAGAGCAGACGGCTGGAAAATCTGATCGCCCAGCTGCCCGGCGAGAAGAAGAATGGC
CTGTTCGGCAACCTGATTGCCCTGAGCCTGGGCCTGACCCCCAACTTCAAGAGCAACTTCGACCTGGCCG
AGGATGCCAAACTGCAGCTGAGCAAGGACACCTACGACGACGACCTGGACAACCTGCTGGCCCAGATCGG
CGACCAGTACGCCGACCTGTTTCTGGCCGCCAAGAACCTGTCCGACGCCATCCTGCTGAGCGACATCCTG
AGAGTGAACACCGAGATCACCAAGGCCCCCCTGAGCGCCTCTATGATCAAGAGATACGACGAGCACCACC
AGGACCTGACCCTGCTGAAAGCTCTCGTGCGGCAGCAGCTGCCTGAGAAGTACAAAGAGATTTTCTTCGA
CCAGAGCAAGAACGGCTACGCCGGCTACATTGACGGCGGAGCCAGCCAGGAAGAGTTCTACAAGTTCATC
AAGCCCATCCTGGAAAAGATGGACGGCACCGAGGAACTGCTCGTGAAGCTGAACAGAGAGGACCTGCTGC
GGAAGCAGCGGACCTTCGACAACGGCAGCATCCCCCACCAGATCCACCTGGGAGAGCTGCACGCCATTCT
GCGGCGGCAGGAAGATTTTTACCCATTCCTGAAGGACAACCGGGAAAAGATCGAGAAGATCCTGACCTTC
CGCATCCCCTACTACGTGGGCCCTCTGGCCAGGGGAAACAGCAGATTCGCCTGGATGACCAGAAAGAGCG
AGGAAACCATCACCCCCTGGAACTTCGAGGAAGTGGTGGACAAGGGCGCTTCCGCCCAGAGCTTCATCGA
GCGGATGACCAACTTCGATAAGAACCTGCCCAACGAGAAGGTGCTGCCCAAGCACAGCCTGCTGTACGAG
TACTTCACCGTGTATAACGAGCTGACCAAAGTGAAATACGTGACCGAGGGAATGAGAAAGCCCGCCTTCC
TGAGCGGCGAGCAGAAAAAGGCCATCGTGGACCTGCTGTTCAAGACCAACCGGAAAGTGACCGTGAAGCA
GCTGAAAGAGGACTACTTCAAGAAAATCGAGTGCTTCGACTCCGTGGAAATCTCCGGCGTGGAAGATCGG
TTCAACGCCTCCCTGGGCACATACCACGATCTGCTGAAAATTATCAAGGACAAGGACTTCCTGGACAATG
AGGAAAACGAGGACATTCTGGAAGATATCGTGCTGACCCTGACACTGTTTGAGGACAGAGAGATGATCGA
GGAACGGCTGAAAACCTATGCCCACCTGTTCGACGACAAAGTGATGAAGCAGCTGAAGCGGCGGAGATAC
ACCGGCTGGGGCAGGCTGAGCCGGAAGCTGATCAACGGCATCCGGGACAAGCAGTCCGGCAAGACAATCC
TGGATTTCCTGAAGTCCGACGGCTTCGCCAACAGAAACTTCATGCAGCTGATCCACGACGACAGCCTGAC
CTTTAAAGAGGACATCCAGAAAGCCCAGGTGTCCGGCCAGGGCGATAGCCTGCACGAGCACATTGCCAAT
CTGGCCGGCAGCCCCGCCATTAAGAAGGGCATCCTGCAGACAGTGAAGGTGGTGGACGAGCTCGTGAAAG
TGATGGGCCGGCACAAGCCCGAGAACATCGTGATCGAAATGGCCAGAGAGAACCAGACCACCCAGAAGGG
ACAGAAGAACAGCCGCGAGAGAATGAAGCGGATCGAAGAGGGCATCAAAGAGCTGGGCAGCCAGATCCTG
AAAGAACACCCCGTGGAAAACACCCAGCTGCAGAACGAGAAGCTGTACCTGTACTACCTGCAGAATGGGC
GGGATATGTACGTGGACCAGGAACTGGACATCAACCGGCTGTCCGACTACGATGTGGACCATATCGTGCC
TCAGAGCTTTCTGAAGGACGACTCCATCGACAACAAGGTGCTGACCAGAAGCGACAAGAACCGGGGCAAG
AGCGACAACGTGCCCTCCGAAGAGGTCGTGAAGAAGATGAAGAACTACTGGCGGCAGCTGCTGAACGCCA
AGCTGATTACCCAGAGAAAGTTCGACAATCTGACCAAGGCCGAGAGAGGCGGCCTGAGCGAACTGGATAA
GGCCGGCTTCATCAAGAGACAGCTGGTGGAAACCCGGCAGATCACAAAGCACGTGGCACAGATCCTGGAC
TCCCGGATGAACACTAAGTACGACGAGAATGACAAGCTGATCCGGGAAGTGAAAGTGATCACCCTGAAGT
CCAAGCTGGTGTCCGATTTCCGGAAGGATTTCCAGTTTTACAAAGTGCGCGAGATCAACAACTACCACCA
CGCCCACGACGCCTACCTGAACGCCGTCGTGGGAACCGCCCTGATCAAAAAGTACCCTAAGCTGGAAAGC
GAGTTCGTGTACGGCGACTACAAGGTGTACGACGTGCGGAAGATGATCGCCAAGAGCGAGCAGGAAATCG
GCAAGGCTACCGCCAAGTACTTCTTCTACAGCAACATCATGAACTTTTTCAAGACCGAGATTACCCTGGC
CAACGGCGAGATCCGGAAGCGGCCTCTGATCGAGACAAACGGCGAAACCGGGGAGATCGTGTGGGATAAG
GGCCGGGATTTTGCCACCGTGCGGAAAGTGCTGAGCATGCCCCAAGTGAATATCGTGAAAAAGACCGAGG
TGCAGACAGGCGGCTTCAGCAAAGAGTCTATCCTGCCCAAGAGGAACAGCGATAAGCTGATCGCCAGAAA
GAAGGACTGGGACCCTAAGAAGTACGGCGGCTTCGACAGCCCCACCGTGGCCTATTCTGTGCTGGTGGTG
GCCAAAGTGGAAAAGGGCAAGTCCAAGAAACTGAAGAGTGTGAAAGAGCTGCTGGGGATCACCATCATGG
AAAGAAGCAGCTTCGAGAAGAATCCCATCGACTTTCTGGAAGCCAAGGGCTACAAAGAAGTGAAAAAGGA
CCTGATCATCAAGCTGCCTAAGTACTCCCTGTTCGAGCTGGAAAACGGCCGGAAGAGAATGCTGGCCTCT
GCCGGCGAACTGCAGAAGGGAAACGAACTGGCCCTGCCCTCCAAATATGTGAACTTCCTGTACCTGGCCA
GCCACTATGAGAAGCTGAAGGGCTCCCCCGAGGATAATGAGCAGAAACAGCTGTTTGTGGAACAGCACAA
GCACTACCTGGACGAGATCATCGAGCAGATCAGCGAGTTCTCCAAGAGAGTGATCCTGGCCGACGCTAAT
CTGGACAAAGTGCTGTCCGCCTACAACAAGCACCGGGATAAGCCCATCAGAGAGCAGGCCGAGAATATCA
TCCACCTGTTTACCCTGACCAATCTGGGAGCCCCTGCCGCCTTCAAGTACTTTGACACCACCATCGACCG
GAAGAGGTACACCAGCACCAAAGAGGTGCTGGACGCCACCCTGATCCACCAGAGCATCACCGGCCTGTAC
GAGACACGGATCGACCTGTCTCAGCTGGGAGGCGACAGCCCCAAGAAGAAGAGAAAGGTGGAGGCCAGCT
AAGAATTCCTAGAGCTCGCTGATCAGCCTCGACTGTGCCTTCTAGTTGCCAGCCATCTGTTGTTTGCCCC
TCCCCCGTGCCTTCCTTGACCCTGGAAGGTGCCACTCCCACTGTCCTTTCCTAATAAAATGAGGAAATTG
CATCGCATTGTCTGAGTAGGTGTCATTCTATTCTGGGGGGTGGGGTGGGGCAGGACAGCAAGGGGGAGGA
TTGGGAAGAGAATAGCAGGCATGCTGGGGAGCGGCCGCAGGAACCCCTAGTGATGGAGTTGGCCACTCCC
TCTCTGCGCGCTCGCTCGCTCACTGAGGCCGGGCGACCAAAGGTCGCCCGACGCCCGGGCTTTGCCCGGG
CGGCCTCAGTGAGCGAGCGAGCGCGCAGCTGCCTGCAGGGGCGCCTGATGCGGTATTTTCTCCTTACGCA
TCTGTGCGGTATTTCACACCGCATA
[95 nt withheld, positions 5906-6000]
T
[46 nt withheld, positions 6002-6047]
C
[141 nt withheld, positions 6049-6189]
CCTTTGACGTTGGAGTCCACGTTCTTT
[37 nt withheld, positions 6217-6253]
ACTCTATCTCGGGCTATTCTTTTGATTTATAAGGGATTTTGCCGATTTCGGTCTATTGGTTAAAAAATGA
GCTGATTTAACAAAAATTTAACGCGAATTTTAACAAAATATTAACGTTTACAATTTTATGGTGCACTCTC
AGTACAATCTGCTCTGATGCCGCATAGTTAAGCCAGCCCCGACACCCGCCAACACCCGCTGACGCGCCCT
GACGGGCTTGTCTGCTCCCGGCATCCGCTTACAGACAAGCTGTGACCGTCTCCGGGAGCTGCATGTGTCA
GAGGTTTTCACCGTCATCACCGAAACGCGCGAGACGAAAGGGCCTCGTGATACGCCTATTTTTATAGGTT
AATGTCATGATAATAATGGTTTCTTAGACGTCAGGTGGCACTTTTCGGGGAAATGTGCGCGGAACCCCTA
TTTGTTTATTTTTCTAAATACATTCAAATATGTATCCGCTCATGAGACAATAACCCTGATAAATGCTTCA
ATAATATTGAAAAAGGAAGAGTATGAGTATTCAACATTTCCGTGTCGCCCTTATTCCCTTTTTTGCGGCA
TTTTGCCTTCCTGTTTTTGCTCACCCAGAAACGCTGGTGAAAGTAAAAGATGCTGAAGATCAGTTGGGTG
CACGAGTGGGTTACATCGAACTGGATCTCAACAGCGGTAAGATCCTTGAGAGTTTTCGCCCCGAAGAACG
TTTTCCAATGATGAGCACTTTTAAAGTTCTGCTATGTGGCGCGGTATTATCCCGTATTGACGCCGGGCAA
GAGCAACTCGGTCGCCGCATACACTATTCTCAGAATGACTTGGTTGAGTACTCACCAGTCACAGAAAAGC
ATCTTACGGATGGCATGACAGTAAGAGAATTATGCAGTGCTGCCATAACCATGAGTGATAACACTGCGGC
CAACTTACTTCTGACAACGATCGGAGGACCGAAGGAGCTAACCACTTTTTTGCACAACATGGGGGATCAT
GTAACTCGCCTTGATCGTTGGGAACCGGAGCTGAATGAAGCCATACCAAACGACGAGCGTGACACCACGA
TGCCTGTAGCAATGGCAACAACGTTGCGCAAACTATTAACTGGCGAACTACTTACTCTAGCTTCCCGGCA
ACAATTAATAGACTGGATGGAGGCGGATAAAGTTGCAGGACCACTTCTGCGCTCGGCCCTTCCGGCTGGC
TGGTTTATTGCTGATAAATCTGGAGCCGGTGAGCGTGGAAGCCGCGGTATCATTGCAGCACTGGGGCCAG
ATGGTAAGCCCTCCCGTATCGTAGTTATCTACACGACGGGGAGTCAGGCAACTATGGATGAACGAAATAG
ACAGATCGCTGAGATAGGTGCCTCACTGATTAAGCATTGGTAACTGTCAGACCAAGTTTACTCATATATA
CTTTAGATTGATTTAAAACTTCATTTTTAATTTAAAAGGATCTAGGTGAAGATCCTTTTTGATAATCTCA
TGACCAAAATCCCTTAACGTGAGTTTTCGTTCCACTGAGCGTCAGACCCCGTAGAAAAGATCAAAGGATC
TTCTTGAGATCCTTTTTTTCTGCGCGTAATCTGCTGCTTGCAAACAAAAAAACCACCGCTACCAGCGGTG
GTTTGTTTGCCGGATCAAGAGCTACCAACTCTTTTTCCGAAGGTAACTGGCTTCAGCAGAGCGCAGATAC
CAAATACTGTTCTTCTAGTGTAGCCGTAGTTAGGCCACCACTTCAAGAACTCTGTAGCACCGCCTACATA
CCTCGCTCTGCTAATCCTGTTACCAGTGGCTGCTGCCAGTGGCGATAAGTCGTGTCTTACCGGGTTGGAC
TCAAGACGATAGTTACCGGATAAGGCGCAGCGGTCGGGCTGAACGGGGGGTTCGTGCACACAGCCCAGCT
TGGAGCGAACGACCTACACCGAACTGAGATACCTACAGCGTGAGCTATGAGAAAGCGCCACGCTTCCCGA
AGGGAGAAAGGCGGACAGGTATCCGGTAAGCGGCAGGGTCGGAACAGGAGAGCGCACGAGGGAGCTTCCA
GGGGGAAACGCCTGGTATCTTTATAGTCCTGTCGGGTTTCGCCACCTCTGACTTGAGCGTCGATTTTTGT
GATGCTCGTCAGGGGGGCGGAGCCTATGGAAAAACGCCAGCAACGCGGCCTTTTTACGGTTCCTGGCCTT
TTGCTGGCCTTTTGCTCACATGT
